>Addgene plasmid #197488 | pHTN-Halo-TEV-ATG3_R265A | addgene full sequence | sequence record 389125 | Addgene NGS Result
AGCTTGGCGGCGAATGGGCTGACCGCTTCCTCGTGCTTTACGGTATCGCCGCTCCCGATTCGCAGCGCAT
CGCCTTCTATCGCCTTCTTGACGAGTTCTTCTGAGCGGGACTCTGGGGTTCGAAATGACCGACCAAGCGA
CGCCCAACCTGCCATCACGATGGCCGCAATAAAATATCTTTATTTTCATTACATCTGTGTGTTGGTTTTT
TGTGTGAATCGATAGCGATAAGGATCCTCTTTGCGCTTGCGTTTTCCCTTGTCCAGATAGCCCAGTAGCT
GACATTCATCCGGGGTCAGCACCGTTTCTGCGGACTGGCTTTCTACGTAATGGTTTCTTAGACGTCAGGT
GGCACTTTTCGGGGAAATGTGCGCGGAACCCCTATTTGTTTATTTTTCTAAATACATTCAAATATGTATC
CGCTCATGAGACAATAACCCTGATAAATGCTTCAATAATATTGAAAAAGGAAGAGTATGAGTATTCAACA
TTTCCGTGTCGCCCTTATTCCCTTTTTTGCGGCATTTTGCCTTCCTGTTTTTGCTCACCCAGAAACGCTG
GTGAAAGTAAAAGATGCTGAAGATCAGTTGGGTGCACGAGTGGGTTACATCGAACTGGATCTCAACAGCG
GTAAGATCCTTGAGAGTTTTCGCCCCGAAGAACGTTTTCCAATGATGAGCACTTTCAAAGTTCTGCTATG
TGGCGCGGTATTATCCCGTATTGACGCCGGGCAAGAGCAACTCGGTCGCCGCATACACTATTCTCAGAAT
GACTTGGTTGAGTACTCACCAGTCACAGAAAAGCATCTTACGGATGGCATGACAGTAAGAGAATTATGCA
GTGCTGCCATAACCATGAGTGATAACACTGCGGCCAACTTACTTCTGACAACTATCGGAGGACCGAAGGA
GCTAACCGCTTTTTTGCACAACATGGGGGATCATGTAACTCGCCTTGATCGTTGGGAACCGGAGCTGAAT
GAAGCCATACCAAACGACGAGCGTGACACCACGATGCCTGTAGCAATGGCAACAACGTTGCGCAAACTAT
TAACTGGCGAACTACTTACTCTAGCTTCCCGGCAACAATTAATAGACTGGATGGAGGCGGATAAAGTTGC
AGGACCACTTCTGCGCTCGGCCCTTCCGGCTGGCTGGTTTATTGCTGATAAATCTGGAGCCGGTGAGCGT
GGGTCTCGCGGTATCATTGCAGCACTGGGGCCAGATGGTAAGCCCTCCCGTATCGTAGTTATCTACACGA
CGGGGAGTCAGGCAACTATGGATGAACGAAATAGACAGATCGCTGAGATAGGTGCCTCACTGATTAAGCA
TTGGTAATTCGAAATGACCGACCAAGCGACGCCCAACCGGTATCAGCTCACTCAAAGGCGGTAATACGGT
TATCCACAGAATCAGGGGATAACGCAGGAAAGAACATGTGAGCAAAAGGCCAGCAAAAGGCCAGGAACCG
TAAAAAGGCCGCGTTGCTGGCGTTTTTCCATAGGCTCCGCCCCCCTGACGAGCATCACAAAAATCGACGC
TCAAGTCAGAGGTGGCGAAACCCGACAGGACTATAAAGATACCAGGCGTTTCCCCCTGGAAGCTCCCTCG
TGCGCTCTCCTGTTCCGACCCTGCCGCTTACCGGATACCTGTCCGCCTTTCTCCCTTCGGGAAGCGTGGC
GCTTTCTCATAGCTCACGCTGTAGGTATCTCAGTTCGGTGTAGGTCGTTCGCTCCAAGCTGGGCTGTGTG
CACGAACCCCCCGTTCAGCCCGACCGCTGCGCCTTATCCGGTAACTATCGTCTTGAGTCCAACCCGGTAA
GACACGACTTATCGCCACTGGCAGCAGCCACTGGTAACAGGATTAGCAGAGCGAGGTATGTAGGCGGTGC
TACAGAGTTCTTGAAGTGGTGGCCTAACTACGGCTACACTAGAAGGACAGTATTTGGTATCTGCGCTCTG
CTGAAGCCAGTTACCTTCGGAAAAAGAGTTGGTAGCTCTTGATCCGGCAAACAAACCACCGCTGGTAGCG
GTGGTTTTTTTGTTTGCAAGCAGCAGATTACGCGCAGAAAAAAAGGATTTCAAGAAGATCCTTTGATCTT
TTCTACGGGGTCTGACGCTCAGTGGAACGAAAACTCACGTTAAGGGATTTTGGTCATGAGATTATCAAAA
AGGATCTTCACCTAGATCCTTTTATAGTCCGGAAATACAGGAACGCACGCTGGATGGCCCTTCGCTGGGA
TGGTGAAACCATGAAAAATGGCAGCTTCAGTGGATTAAGTGGGGGTAATGTGGCCTGTACCCTCTGGTTG
CATAGGTATTCATACGGTTAAAATTTATCAGGCGCGATTGCGGCAGTTTTTCGGGTGGTTTGTTGCCATT
TTTACCTGTCTGCTGCCGTGATCGCGCTGAACGCGTTTTAGCGGTGCGTACAATTAAGGGATTATGGTAA
ATCCACTTACTGTCTGCCCTCGTAGCCATCGAGATAAACCGCAGTACTCCGGCCACGATGCGTCCGGCGT
AGAGGATCGAGATCTTCAATATTGGCCATTAGCCATATTATTCATTGGTTATATAGCATAAATCAATATT
GGCTATTGGCCATTGCATACGTTGTATCTATATCATAATATGTACATTTATATTGGCTCATGTCCAATAT
GACCGCCATGTTGGCATTGATTATTGACTAGTTATTAATAGTAATCAATTACGGGGTCATTAGTTCATAG
CCCATATATGGAGTTCCGCGTTACATAACTTACGGTAAATGGCCCGCCTGGCTGACCGCCCAACGACCCC
CGCCCATTGACGTCAATAATGACGTATGTTCCCATAGTAACGCCAATAGGGACTTTCCATTGACGTCAAT
GGGTGGAGTATTTACGGTAAACTGCCCACTTGGCAGTACATCAAGTGTATCATATGCCAAGTCCGCCCCC
TATTGACGTCAATGACGGTAAATGGCCCGCCTGGCATTATGCCCAGTACATGACCTTACGGGACTTTCCT
ACTTGGCAGTACATCTACGTATTAGTCATCGCTATTACCATGGTGATGCGGTTTTGGCAGTACACCAATG
GGCGTGGATAGCGGTTTGACTCACGGGGATTTCCAAGTCTCCACCCCATTGACGTCAATGGGAGTTTGTT
TTGGCACCAAAATCAACGGGACTTTCCAAAATGTCGTAATAACCCCGCCCCGTTGACGCAAATGGGCGGT
AGGCGTGTACGGTGGGAGGTCTATATAAGCAGAGCTGGTTTAGTGAACCGTCAGATCACTAGAAGCTTTA
TTGCGGTAGTTTATCACAGTTAAATTGCTAACGCAGTCAGTGCTTCTGACACAACAGTCTCGAACTTAAG
CTGCAGAAGTTGGTCGTGAGGCACTGGGCAGGTAAGTATCAAGGTTACAAGACAGGTTTAAGGAGACCAA
TAGAAACTGGGCTTGTCGAGACAGAGAAGACTCTTGCGTTTCTGATAGGCACCTATTGGTCTTACTGACA
TCCACTTTGCCTTTCTCTCCACAGGTGTCCACTCCCAGTTCAATTACAGCTCTTAAGGCTAGAGTATTAA
TACGACTCACTATAGGGCTAGCAAAGCCACCATGGCAGAAATCGGTACTGGCTTTCCATTCGACCCCCAT
TATGTGGAAGTCCTGGGCGAGCGCATGCACTACGTCGATGTTGGTCCGCGCGATGGCACCCCTGTGCTGT
TCCTGCACGGTAACCCGACCTCCTCCTACGTGTGGCGCAACATCATCCCGCATGTTGCACCGACCCATCG
CTGCATTGCTCCAGACCTGATCGGTATGGGCAAATCCGACAAACCAGACCTGGGTTATTTCTTCGACGAC
CACGTCCGCTTCATGGATGCCTTCATCGAAGCCCTGGGTCTGGAAGAGGTCGTCCTGGTCATTCACGACT
GGGGCTCCGCTCTGGGTTTCCACTGGGCCAAGCGCAATCCAGAGCGCGTCAAAGGTATTGCATTTATGGA
GTTCATCCGCCCTATCCCGACCTGGGACGAATGGCCAGAATTTGCCCGCGAGACCTTCCAGGCCTTCCGC
ACCACCGACGTCGGCCGCAAGCTGATCATCGATCAGAACGTTTTTATCGAGGGTACGCTGCCGATGGGTG
TCGTCCGCCCGCTGACTGAAGTCGAGATGGACCATTACCGCGAGCCGTTCCTGAATCCTGTTGACCGCGA
GCCACTGTGGCGCTTCCCAAACGAGCTGCCAATCGCCGGTGAGCCAGCGAACATCGTCGCGCTGGTCGAA
GAATACATGGACTGGCTGCACCAGTCCCCTGTCCCGAAGCTGCTGTTCTGGGGCACCCCAGGCGTTCTGA
TCCCACCGGCCGAAGCCGCTCGCCTGGCCAAAAGCCTGCCTAACTGCAAGGCTGTGGACATCGGCCCGGG
TCTGAATCTGCTGCAAGAAGACAACCCGGACCTGATCGGCAGCGAGATCGCGCGCTGGCTGTCGACGCTC
GAGATTTCCGGCGAGCCAACCACTGAGGATCTGTACTTTCAGAGCGATAACGCGATCGCTTCCGAATTCG
GATCCATGCAGAATGTGATTAATACTGTGAAGGGAAAGGCACTGGAAGTGGCTGAGTACCTGACCCCGGT
CCTCAAGGAATCAAAGTTTAAGGAAACAGGTGTAATTACCCCAGAAGAGTTTGTGGCAGCTGGAGATCAC
CTAGTCCACCACTGTCCAACATGGCAATGGGCTACAGGGGAAGAATTGAAAGTGAAGGCATACCTACCAA
CAGGCAAACAATTTTTGGTAACCAAAAATGTGCCGTGCTATAAGCGGTGCAAACAGATGGAATATTCAGA
TGAATTGGAAGCTATCATTGAAGAAGATGATGGTGATGGCGGATGGGTAGATACATATCACAACACAGGT
ATTACAGGAATAACGGAAGCCGTTAAAGAGATCACACTGGAAAATAAGGACAATATAAGGCTTCAAGATT
GCTCAGCACTATGTGAAGAGGAAGAAGATGAAGATGAAGGAGAAGCTGCAGATATGGAAGAATATGAAGA
GAGTGGATTGTTGGAAACAGATGAGGCTACCCTAGATACAAGGAAAATAGTAGAAGCTTGTAAAGCCAAA
ACTGATGCTGGCGGTGAAGATGCTATTTTGCAAACCAGAACTTATGACCTTTACATCACTTATGATAAAT
ATTACCAGACTCCACGATTATGGTTGTTTGGCTATGATGAGCAACGGCAGCCTTTAACAGTTGAGCACAT
GTATGAAGACATCAGTCAGGATCATGTGAAGAAAACAGTGACCATTGAAAATCACCCTCATCTGCCACCA
CCTCCCATGTGTTCAGTTCACCCATGCGCCCATGCTGAGGTGATGAAGAAAATCATTGAGACTGTTGCAG
AAGGAGGGGGAGAACTTGGAGTTCATATGTATCTTCTTATTTTCTTGAAATTTGTACAAGCTGTCATTCC
AACAATAGAATATGACTACACAAGACACTTCACAATGTAAGCGGCCGCTTGCTGAGTTGGCTGCTGCCAC
CGCTGAGCAATAACTAGCATAACCCCTTGGCCGCTTCGAGCAGACATGATAAGATACATTGATGAGTTTG
GACAAACCACAACTAGAATGCAGTGAAAAAAATGCTTTATTTGTGAAATTTGTGATGCTATTGCTTTATT
TGTAACCATTATAAGCTGCAATAAACAAGTTAACAACAACAATTGCATTCATTTTATGTTTCAGGTTCAG
GGGGAGATGTGGGAGGTTTTTTTAAGCAAGTAAAACCTCTACAAATGTGGTAAAATCGAATTTTAACAAA
ATATTAACGCTTACAATTTCCTGATGCGGTATTTTCTCCTTACGCATCTGTGCGGTATTTCACACCGCAT
ACGCGGATCTGCGCAGCACCATGGCCTGAAATAACCTCTGAAAGAGGAACTTGGTTAGGTACCTTCTGAG
GCGGAAAGAACCAGCTGTGGAATGTGTGTCAGTTAGGGTGTGGAAAGTCCCCAGGCTCCCCAGCAGGCAG
AAGTATGCAAAGCATGCATCTCAATTAGTCAGCAACCAGGTGTGGAAAGTCCCCAGGCTCCCCAGCAGGC
AGAAGTATGCAAAGCATGCATCTCAATTAGTCAGCAACCATAGTCCCGCCCCTAACTCCGCCCATCCCGC
CCCTAACTCCGCCCAGTTCCGCCCATTCTCCGCCCCATGGCTGACTAATTTTTTTTATTTATGCAGAGGC
CGAGGCCGCCTCGGCCTCTGAGCTATTCCAGAAGTAGTGAGGAGGCTTTTTTGGAGGCCTAGGCTTTTGC
AAAAAGCTTGATTCTTCTGACACAACAGTCTCGAACTTAAGGCTAGAGCCACCATGATTGAACAAGATGG
ATTGCACGCAGGTTCTCCGGCCGCTTGGGTGGAGAGGCTATTCGGCTATGACTGGGCACAACAGACAATC
GGCTGCTCTGATGCCGCCGTGTTCCGGCTGTCAGCGCAGGGGCGCCCGGTTCTTTTTGTCAAGACCGACC
TGTCCGGTGCCCTGAATGAACTGCAGGACGAGGCAGCGCGGCTATCGTGGCTGGCCACGACGGGCGTTCC
TTGCGCAGCTGTGCTCGACGTTGTCACTGAAGCGGGAAGGGACTGGCTGCTATTGGGCGAAGTGCCGGGG
CAGGATCTCCTGTCATCTCACCTTGCTCCTGCCGAGAAAGTATCCATCATGGCTGATGCAATGCGGCGGC
TGCATACGCTTGATCCGGCTACCTGCCCATTCGACCACCAAGCGAAACATCGCATCGAGCGAGCACGTAC
TCGGATGGAAGCCGGTCTTGTCGATCAGGATGATCTGGACGAAGAGCATCAGGGGCTCGCGCCAGCCGAA
CTGTTCGCCAGGCTCAAGGCGCGCATGCCCGACGGCGAGGATCTCGTCGTGACCCATGGCGATGCCTGCT
TGCCGAATATCATGGTGGAAAATGGCCGCTTTTCTGGATTCATCGACTGTGGCCGGCTGGGTGTGGCGGA
CCGCTATCAGGACATAGCGTTGGCTACCCGTGATATTGCTGAAG
Features (pLannotate 1.2.2; 21 found; start..end, strand, type, name):
    168..216     +  polyA_signal   poly(A) signal: synthetic polyadenylation signal
    237..329     -  CDS            tnpA (fragment): TN5P_ECOLX - Also known as tnp. Experimental evidence at protein level: Swiss-Prot protein existence level 1. Mediates transposition of transposon Tn5 by a 'cut and paste' mechanism. First, the monomeric transposase binds the 19 bp inverted DNA repeats flanking the transposon. Then, dimerization of the DNA- bound transposase creates a synaptic DNA complex. After nicking of the first DNA strand, excision of the transposon proceeds through a series of intermediates. The transposase then mediates the insertion of the transposon at a new site by strand transfer. The activity of the wild- type tran
    372..476     +  promoter       AmpR promoter: bla
    477..1337    +  CDS            AmpR: β-lactamase; bla; confers resistance to ampicillin, carbenicillin, and related antibiotics
   1495..2083    -  rep_origin     ori: high-copy-number ColE1/pMB1/pBR322/pUC origin of replication
   2199..2482    +  misc_feature   cer region: ColE1-derived recombination site that helps to maintain plasmids as monomers
   2675..3052    +  enhancer       CMV enhancer: human cytomegalovirus immediate early enhancer
   3054..3253    +  promoter       CMV promoter: human cytomegalovirus (CMV) immediate early promoter
   3392..3524    +  intron         chimeric intron: chimera between introns from human β-globin and immunoglobulin heavy chain genes
   3568..3586    +  promoter       T7 promoter: promoter for bacteriophage T7 RNA polymerase
   3602..4492    +  CDS            HaloTag®: modified bacterial dehalogenase that forms covalent bonds with chloroalkane derivatives
   4505..4525    +  CDS            TEV site: tobacco etch virus (TEV) protease recognition and cleavage site
   4556..5497    +  CDS            ATG3: ATG3_HUMAN - Also known as APG3, APG3L. Experimental evidence at protein level: Swiss-Prot protein existence level 1. E2 conjugating enzyme required for the cytoplasm to vacuole transport (Cvt), autophagy, and mitochondrial homeostasis. Responsible for the E2-like covalent binding of phosphatidylethanolamine to the C- terminal Gly of ATG8-like proteins (GABARAP, GABARAPL1, GABARAPL2 or MAP1LC3A). The ATG12-ATG5 conjugate plays a role of an E3 and promotes the transfer of ATG8-like proteins from ATG3 to phosphatidylethanolamine (PE). This step is required for the membrane association of ATG8-li
   5511..5536    +  CDS            SET1 (fragment): solubility-enhancement tag derived from T7 phage gene 10B
   5544..5560    +  terminator     T7 terminator (fragment): transcription terminator for bacteriophage T7 RNA polymerase
   5580..5701    -  polyA_signal   SV40 poly(A) signal: SV40 polyadenylation signal
   5724..5792    -  CDS            large T antigen (fragment): large T antigen from SV40 (simian virus 40)
   5797..5829    +  rep_origin     M13 ori (fragment): M13 bacteriophage origin of replication; arrow indicates direction of (+) strand synthesis
   5830..5881    -  misc_feature   bom (fragment): basis of mobility region from pBR322
   5946..6303    +  promoter       SV40 promoter: SV40 enhancer and early promoter
   6354..101     +  CDS            neo (across the origin): KKA2_KLEPN - Also known as kan, nptII. Experimental evidence at protein level: Swiss-Prot protein existence level 1. Resistance to kanamycin, neomycin, paromomycin, ribostamycin, butirosin and gentamicin B. From Klebsiella pneumoniae.
