[The description below was written by a language model from this plasmid's Addgene catalogue record and pLannotate feature annotations shown in this document.]
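Description:
pHTN-Halo-TEV-ATG3_R265A is a 7,044 bp mammalian expression plasmid built on the pHTN backbone. It produces human ATG3 carrying the R265A substitution as an N-terminal HaloTag fusion. It is propagated in E. coli as a high-copy plasmid through a ColE1/pUC-type origin and is selected with ampicillin via the bla gene and its own promoter. A ColE1 cer site is also annotated, which helps keep the plasmid monomeric. For mammalian cells, a separate cassette places the neomycin phosphotransferase gene under the SV40 enhancer/early promoter, followed by a synthetic polyadenylation signal. This should allow G418-type selection of stable transfectants.

The expression unit is driven by the CMV immediate-early enhancer and promoter, followed by a chimeric β-globin/immunoglobulin intron that generally improves transcript processing and expression. A T7 promoter sits just upstream of the open reading frame, so the same cassette could also be transcribed by T7 RNA polymerase, for example in vitro. The coding region reads HaloTag, a TEV protease recognition site, then ATG3, with an SV40 polyadenylation signal downstream. HaloTag is a modified dehalogenase that bonds covalently to chloroalkane ligands, which allows fluorescent labelling or capture on ligand-bearing resin. The TEV site allows ATG3 to be released from the tag afterwards.

ATG3 is the E2-like enzyme that conjugates ATG8-family proteins to phosphatidylethanolamine during autophagy. The record gives no functional rationale for the R265A mutation; the stated purpose is simply mammalian expression of this mutant. Several short annotated fragments (tnpA, SET1, T7 terminator, large T antigen, M13 ori, bom) appear to be backbone remnants rather than functional elements.
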