Addgene plasmid #197488: pHTN-Halo-TEV-ATG3_R265A
Purpose: Mammalian Expression of human ATG3 R265A
Depositing lab: James Hurley. Depositing organization: University of California, Berkeley.
Backbone
  Vector backbone: pHTN
  Vector type: Mammalian Expression
Growth in bacteria
  Bacterial resistance: Ampicillin, 100 μg/mL
  Growth temperature: 37°C
  Growth strain: DH5alpha
  Copy number: High Copy
Gene/Insert
  Gene/Insert name: ATG3
  Species: H. sapiens (human)
  Mutation: R265A
  Entrez Gene: ATG3 (a.k.a. APG3, APG3-LIKE, APG3L, PC3-96, hApg3)
  Tag / fusion protein: Halo (N terminal on insert)
  Cloning method: Restriction Enzyme; 5′ cloning site Unknown (unknown if destroyed); 3′ cloning site Unknown (unknown if destroyed)
Terms and licenses: Academic/Nonprofit Terms; Industry Terms: Not Available to Industry
How to cite: pHTN-Halo-TEV-ATG3_R265A was a gift from James Hurley (Addgene plasmid # 197488 ; http://n2t.net/addgene:197488 ; RRID:Addgene_197488)
